Addgene plasmid #194074: pCW57.1_V5_FLAG_Nt
Purpose: (Empty Backbone) 3rd generation, Inducible lentiviral expression, TRE-gateway; PGK-rtTA-2A-blasti
Depositing lab: RESOLUTE Consortium & Giulio Superti-Furga. Depositing organization: CeMM Research Center for Molecular Medicine.
Backbone
  Vector backbone: pCW57.1
  Backbone manufacturer: David Root (Addgene plasmid # 41393)
  Vector type: Mammalian Expression, Lentiviral
  Selectable markers: Blasticidin
  Tag / fusion protein: V5-FLAG (N terminal on insert)
Growth in bacteria
  Bacterial resistance: Chloramphenicol and Ampicillin, 25 & 100 μg/mL
  Growth temperature: 37°C
  Growth strain: ccdB Survival
  Copy number: Unknown
Gene/Insert
  Gene/Insert name: None
  Tag / fusion protein: V5-FLAG (N terminal on insert)
Resource information
  A portion of this plasmid was derived from a plasmid made by: Vector modified from David Root (Addgene plasmid # 41393)
Terms and licenses: Academic/Nonprofit Terms; Industry Terms: Not Available to Industry
How to cite: pCW57.1_V5_FLAG_Nt was a gift from RESOLUTE Consortium & Giulio Superti-Furga (Addgene plasmid # 194074 ; http://n2t.net/addgene:194074 ; RRID:Addgene_194074)
