[The description below was written by a language model from this plasmid's Addgene catalogue record and pLannotate feature annotations shown in this document.]
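Description:
pCW57.1_V5_FLAG_Nt is an empty third-generation lentiviral Gateway destination vector for doxycycline-inducible expression in mammalian cells, modified from the pCW57.1 backbone. It replicates in E. coli from a high-copy ColE1/pUC-type origin and carries ampicillin resistance on the backbone. The Gateway cassette adds chloramphenicol resistance and the ccdB toxin gene, so the unrecombined vector must be propagated in a ccdB-tolerant strain. The viral framework consists of an RSV promoter driving a truncated HIV-1 5' LTR, the Ψ packaging signal with a gag fragment, RRE, cPPT/CTS, WPRE and a self-inactivating ΔU3 3' LTR. This arrangement makes genomic RNA production Tat-independent and requires packaging functions to be supplied in trans.

The expression unit is a tight TRE promoter (seven tet operators plus a minimal CMV promoter) upstream of an N-terminal tag region and the attR1–CmR–ccdB–attR2 cassette. An LR reaction with an entry clone replaces the cassette with the gene of interest, which should place it in frame behind the tag, and loss of ccdB provides counter-selection. The catalogue lists the tag as V5-FLAG. The annotation detects only a short FLAG-type match there and does not call V5, and it also flags a small His-like fragment after attR2. Downstream, a human PGK promoter drives constitutive expression of blasticidin S deaminase and an rtTA3-type reverse tetracycline transactivator. The catalogue describes this unit as rtTA-2A-blasticidin, although the features place the blasticidin gene first and no 2A is annotated. A single integrated provirus therefore supplies drug selection, the transactivator and the inducible cassette, and this suits the vector to making stable cell lines with doxycycline-controlled expression of tagged proteins.
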