Features (pLannotate 1.2.2; 34 found; start..end, strand, type, name):
     37..154     +  misc_feature   cPPT/CTS: central polypurine tract and central termination sequence of HIV-1
    208..522     +  promoter       tight TRE promoter: Tet-responsive promoter PTight, consisting of seven tet operator sequences followed by the minimal CMV promoter
    619..642     +  CDS            3xFLAG (fragment): three tandem FLAG® epitope tags
    655..779     +  protein_bind   attR1: mutant version of attR; recombination site for the Gateway® LR reaction LR Clonase™
    804..834     +  promoter       lac UV5 promoter: E. coli lac promoter with an "up" mutation
    858..887     +  promoter       cat promoter (fragment): promoter of the E. coli cat gene encoding chloramphenicol acetyltransferase
    888..1547    +  CDS            CmR: chloramphenicol acetyltransferase; cat; confers resistance to chloramphenicol
   1726..1884    +  CDS            ccdA (fragment): CCDA_ECO57 - Also known as H, letA. Experimental evidence at protein level: Swiss-Prot protein existence level 1. Antitoxin component of a type II toxin-antitoxin (TA) system which inhibits the post-segregational killing (PSK) of plasmid-free cells, also referred to as a plasmid addiction system. Binds to and blocks the activity of CcdB; will also remove bound CcdB protein from the CcdB-GyrA complex by forming a CcdA-CcdB complex, a process termed rejuvenation. Functions as a transcriptional corepressor for the ccdAB operon, repression also requires CcdB (By similarity). From Escherichia coli
   1889..2191    +  CDS            ccdB: CCDB_ECOLI - Also known as G, letB, letD. Experimental evidence at protein level: Swiss-Prot protein existence level 1. Toxic component of a type II toxin-antitoxin (TA) system, functioning in plasmid maintainence. Responsible for the post- segregational killing (PSK) of plasmid-free cells, also referred to as a plasmid addiction system. Half-life of over 2 hours. Cell killing by CcdB is accompanied by filamentation, defects in chromosome and plasmid segregation, defects in cell division, formation of anucleate cells, decreased DNA synthesis and plasmid loss. Interferes with the activity of DN
   2235..2359    -  protein_bind   attR2: mutant version of attR; recombination site for the Gateway® LR reaction LR Clonase™
   2376..2394    +  CDS            9xHis (fragment): 9xHis affinity tag
   2404..2914    +  promoter       hPGK promoter: human phosphoglycerate kinase 1 promoter
   2924..3319    +  CDS            BSD: blasticidin S deaminase; Aspergillus terreus BSD; confers resistance to blasticidin
   3374..4071    +  CDS            rtTA3 (fragment): reverse tetracycline transactivator 3 activates expression from Tet-responsive promoters in the presence of doxycycline
   4001..4111    +  CDS            VP48: 3 tandem repeats of the minimal activation domain of herpes simplex virus VP16 (Cheng et al., 2013)
   4147..4695    +  misc_feature   WPRE (fragment): woodchuck hepatitis virus posttranscriptional regulatory element
   4721..4792    +  CDS            nef (fragment): NEF_HV1Z2 - Experimental evidence at protein level: Swiss-Prot protein existence level 1. Extracellular Nef protein targets CD4(+) T-lymphocytes for apoptosis by interacting with CXCR4 surface receptors. From Human immunodeficiency virus type 1 group M subtype D (isolate Z2/CDC-Z34) (HIV-1).
   4794..5027    +  LTR            3' LTR (ΔU3): self-inactivating 3' long terminal repeat (LTR) from HIV-1
   5099..5220    +  polyA_signal   SV40 poly(A) signal: SV40 polyadenylation signal
   5260..5395    +  rep_origin     SV40 ori: SV40 origin of replication
   5403..5466    +  promoter       AmpR promoter: bla
   5467..6327    +  CDS            AmpR: β-lactamase; bla; confers resistance to ampicillin, carbenicillin, and related antibiotics
   6498..7086    +  rep_origin     ori: high-copy-number ColE1/pMB1/pBR322/pUC origin of replication
   7269..7361    +  CDS            lacI (fragment): lac repressor; lacI; The lac repressor binds to the lac operator to inhibit transcription in E. coli. This inhibition can be relieved by adding lactose or isopropyl-β-D-thiogalactopyranoside (IPTG).
   7374..7395    +  protein_bind   CAP binding site: CAP binding activates transcription in the presence of cAMP. E. coli catabolite activator protein
   7410..7440    +  promoter       lac promoter: promoter for the E. coli lac operon
   7448..7464    +  protein_bind   lac operator: The lac repressor binds to the lac operator to inhibit transcription in E. coli. This inhibition can be relieved by adding lactose or isopropyl-β-D-thiogalactopyranoside (IPTG). lac repressor encoded by lacI
   7509..7527    +  promoter       T3 promoter: promoter for bacteriophage T3 RNA polymerase
   7555..7781    +  promoter       RSV promoter: Rous sarcoma virus enhancer/promoter
   7782..7962    +  LTR            5' LTR (truncated): truncated 5' long terminal repeat (LTR) from HIV-1
   8009..8134    +  misc_feature   HIV-1 Ψ: packaging signal of human immunodeficiency virus type 1
   8118..8481    +  CDS            HIV-1 gag (fragment): gag protein from human immunodeficiency virus 1; gag
   8627..8860    +  misc_feature   RRE: The Rev response element (RRE) of HIV-1 allows for Rev-dependent mRNA export from the nucleus to the cytoplasm.
   9237..9261    +  CDS            Rev (fragment): human immunodeficiency virus 1 (HIV-1) Rev protein; rev; enhances nuclear export of unspliced and incompletely spliced viral mRNAs
>Addgene plasmid #194074 | pCW57.1_V5_FLAG_Nt | addgene full sequence | sequence record 380730 | Addgene NGS Result
CTCGACCTCGAGACAAATGGCAGTATTCATCCACAATTTTAAAAGAAAAGGGGGGATTGGGGGGTACAGT
GCAGGGGAAAGAATAGTAGACATAATAGCAACAGACATACAAACTAAAGAATTACAAAAACAAATTACAA
AAATTCAAAATTTTCGGGTTTATTACAGGGACAGCAGAGATCCACTTTGGCCGCGAATCGATATGTCGAG
TTTACTCCCTATCAGTGATAGAGAACGTATGTCGAGTTTACTCCCTATCAGTGATAGAGAACGATGTCGA
GTTTACTCCCTATCAGTGATAGAGAACGTATGTCGAGTTTACTCCCTATCAGTGATAGAGAACGTATGTC
GAGTTTACTCCCTATCAGTGATAGAGAACGTATGTCGAGTTTATCCCTATCAGTGATAGAGAACGTATGT
CGAGTTTACTCCCTATCAGTGATAGAGAACGTATGTCGAGGTAGGCGTGTACGGTGGGAGGCCTATATAA
GCAGAGCTCGTTTAGTGAACCGTCAGATCGCCTGGAGAATTGGCTAGCATCAAACCATGGGACCCATCCC
CAACCCCCTGCTGGGCCTGGACAGCACCGGGGGATCTGGCCCCGGCGGCGGCGCGCCAGACTACAAAGAC
GATGACGATAAACTAGGCGCGCCCACAAGTTTGTACAAAAAAGCTGAACGAGAAACGTAAAATGATATAA
ATATCAATATATTAAATTAGATTTTGCATAAAAAACAGACTACATAATACTGTAAAACACAACATATCCA
GTCACTATGGCGGCCGCATTAGGCACCCCAGGCTTTACACTTTATGCTTCCGGCTCGTATAATGTGTGGA
TTTTGAGTTAGGATCCGTCGAGATTTTCAGGAGCTAAGGAAGCTAAAATGGAGAAAAAAATCACTGGATA
TACCACCGTTGATATATCCCAATGGCATCGTAAAGAACATTTTGAGGCATTTCAGTCAGTTGCTCAATGT
ACCTATAACCAGACCGTTCAGCTGGATATTACGGCCTTTTTAAAGACCGTAAAGAAAAATAAGCACAAGT
TTTATCCGGCCTTTATTCACATTCTTGCCCGCCTGATGAATGCTCATCCGGAATTCCGTATGGCAATGAA
AGACGGTGAGCTGGTGATATGGGATAGTGTTCACCCTTGTTACACCGTTTTCCATGAGCAAACTGAAACG
TTTTCATCGCTCTGGAGTGAATACCACGACGATTTCCGGCAGTTTCTACACATATATTCGCAAGATGTGG
CGTGTTACGGTGAAAACCTGGCCTATTTCCCTAAAGGGTTTATTGAGAATATGTTTTTCGTCTCAGCCAA
TCCCTGGGTGAGTTTCACCAGTTTTGATTTAAACGTGGCCAATATGGACAACTTCTTCGCCCCCGTTTTC
ACCATGGGCAAATATTATACGCAAGGCGACAAGGTGCTGATGCCGCTGGCGATTCAGGTTCATCATGCCG
TTTGTGATGGCTTCCATGTCGGCAGAATGCTTAATGAATTACAACAGTACTGCGATGAGTGGCAGGGCGG
GGCGTAAAGATCTGGATCCGGCTTACTAAAAGCCAGATAACAGTATGCGTATTTGCGCGCTGATTTTTGC
GGTATAAGAATATATACTGATATGTATACCCGAAGTATGTCAAAAAGAGGTATGCTATGAAGCAGCGTAT
TACAGTGACAGTTGACAGCGACAGCTATCAGTTGCTCAAGGCATATATGATGTCAATATCTCCGGTCTGG
TAAGCACAACCATGCAGAATGAAGCCCGTCGTCTGCGTGCCGAACGCTGGAAAGCGGAAAATCAGGAAGG
GATGGCTGAGGTCGCCCGGTTTATTGAAATGAACGGCTCTTTTGCTGACGAGAACAGGGGCTGGTGAAAT
GCAGTTTAAGGTTTACACCTATAAAAGAGAGAGCCGTTATCGTCTGTTTGTGGATGTACAGAGTGATATT
ATTGACACGCCCGGGCGACGGATGGTGATCCCCCTGGCCAGTGCACGTCTGCTGTCAGATAAAGTCTCCC
GTGAACTTTACCCGGTGGTGCATATCGGGGATGAAAGCTGGCGCATGATGACCACCGATATGGCCAGTGT
GCCGGTCTCCGTTATCGGGGAAGAAGTGGCTGATCTCAGCCACCGCGAAAATGACATCAAAAACGCCATT
AACCTGATGTTCTGGGGAATATAAATGTCAGGCTCCCTTATACACAGCCAGTCTGCAGGTCGACCATAGT
GACTGGATATGTTGTGTTTTACAGTATTATGTAGTCTGTTTTTTATGCAAAATCTAATTTAATATATTGA
TATTTATATCATTTTACGTTTCTCGTTCAGCTTTCTTGTACAAAGTGGTTTAGTAATGAACCGGTCCACC
ACCACCACCACCACTAAGGATCCGGGGTTGGGGTTGCGCCTTTTCCAAGGCAGCCCTGGGTTTGCGCAGG
GACGCGGCTGCTCTGGGCGTGGTTCCGGGAAACGCAGCGGCGCCGACCCTGGGTCTCGCACATTCTTCAC
GTCCGTTCGCAGCGTCACCCGGATCTTCGCCGCTACCCTTGTGGGCCCCCCGGCGACGCTTCCTGCTCCG
CCCCTAAGTCGGGAAGGTTCCTTGCGGTTCGCGGCGTGCCGGACGTGACAAACGGAAGCCGCACGTCTCA
CTAGTACCCTCGCAGACGGACAGCGCCAGGGAGCAATGGCAGCGCGCCGACCGCGATGGGCTGTGGCCAA
TAGCGGCTGCTCAGCAGGGCGCGCCGAGAGCAGCGGCCGGGAAGGGGCGGTGCGGGAGGCGGGGTGTGGG
GCGGTAGTGTGGGCCCTGTTCCTGCCCGCGCGGTGTTCCGCATTCTGCAAGCCTCCGGAGCGCACGTCGG
CAGTCGGCTCCCTCGTTGACCGAATCACCGACCTCTCTCCCCAGCAATTCACCATGGCCAAGCCTTTGTC
TCAAGAAGAATCCACCCTCATTGAAAGAGCAACGGCTACAATCAACAGCATCCCCATCTCTGAAGACTAC
AGCGTCGCCAGCGCAGCTCTCTCTAGCGACGGCCGCATCTTCACTGGTGTCAATGTATATCATTTTACTG
GGGGACCTTGTGCAGAACTCGTGGTGCTGGGCACTGCTGCTGCTGCGGCAGCTGGCAACCTGACTTGTAT
CGTCGCGATCGGAAATGAGAACAGGGGCATCTTGAGCCCCTGCGGACGGTGCCGACAGGTGCTTCTCGAT
CTGCATCCTGGGATCAAAGCCATAGTGAAGGACAGTGATGGACAGCCGACGGCAGTTGGGATTCGTGAAT
TGCTGCCCTCTGGTTATGTGTGGGAGGGCGAAGGTAGAGGTTCTCTCCTCACTTGTGGTGATGTTGAAGA
AAACCCTGGTCCAATGTCTAGACTGGACAAGAGCAAAGTCATAAACGGAGCTCTGGAATTACTCAATGGT
GTCGGTATCGAAGGCCTGACGACAAGGAAACTCGCTCAAAAGCTGGGAGTTGAGCAGCCTACCCTGTACT
GGCACGTGAAGAACAAGCGGGCCCTGCTCGATGCCCTGCCAATCGAGATGCTGGACAGGCATCATACCCA
CTTCTGCCCCCTGGAAGGCGAGTCATGGCAAGACTTTCTGCGGAACAACGCCAAGTCATACCGCTGTGCT
CTCCTCTCACATCGCGACGGGGCTAAAGTGCATCTCGGCACCCGCCCAACAGAGAAACAGTACGAAACCC
TGGAAAATCAGCTCGCGTTCCTGTGTCAGCAAGGCTTCTCCCTGGAGAACGCACTGTACGCTCTGTCCGC
CGTGGGCCACTTTACACTGGGCTGCGTATTGGAGGAACAGGAGCATCAAGTAGCAAAAGAGGAAAGAGAG
ACACCTACCACCGATTCTATGCCCCCACTTCTGAGACAAGCAATTGAGCTGTTCGACCGGCAGGGAGCCG
AACCTGCCTTCCTTTTCGGCCTGGAACTAATCATATGTGGCCTGGAGAAACAGCTAAAGTGCGAAAGCGG
CGGGCCGACCGACGCCCTTGACGATTTTGACTTAGACATGCTCCCAGCCGATGCCCTTGACGACTTTGAC
CTTGATATGCTGCCTGCTGACGCTCTTGACGATTTTGACCTTGACATGCTCCCCGGGTAACTAAGTAAGG
ATCGATCCAAGATATCGTATTCTTAACTATGTTGCTCCTTTTACGCTATGTGGATACGCTGCTTTAATGC
CTTTGTATCATGCTATTGCTTCCCGTATGGCTTTCATTTTCTCCTCCTTGTATAAATCCTGGTTGCTGTC
TCTTTATGAGGAGTTGTGGCCCGTTGTCAGGCAACGTGGCGTGGTGTGCACTGTGTTTGCTGACGCAACC
CCCACTGGTTGGGGCATTGCCACCACCTGTCAGCTCCTTTCCGGGACTTTCGCTTTCCCCCTCCCTATTG
CCACGGCGGAACTCATCGCCGCCTGCCTTGCCCGCTGCTGGACAGGGGCTCGGCTGTTGGGCACTGACAA
TTCCGTGGTGTTGTCGGGGAAGCTGACGTCCTTTCCATGGCTGCTCGCCTGTGTTGCCACCTGGATTCTG
CGCGGGACGTCCTTCTGCTACGTCCCTTCGGCCCTCAATCCAGCGGACCTTCCTTCCCGCGGCCTGCTGC
CGGCTCTGCGGCCTCTTCCGCGTCTTCGCCTTCGCCCTCAGACGAGTCGGATCTCCCTTTGGGCCGCCTC
CCCGCCTGTTTCGCCTCGGCGTCCGGACTAGAGGTACCTTTAAGACCAATGACTTACAAGGCAGCTGTAG
ATCTTAGCCACTTTTTAAAAGAAAAGGGGGGACTGGAAGGGCTAATTCACTCCCAACGAAGACAAGATCT
GCTTTTTGCTTGTACTGGGTCTCTCTGGTTAGACCAGATCTGAGCCTGGGAGCTCTCTGGCTAACTAGGG
AACCCACTGCTTAAGCCTCAATAAAGCTTGCCTTGAGTGCTTCAAGTAGTGTGTGCCCGTCTGTTGTGTG
ACTCTGGTAACTAGAGATCCCTCAGACCCTTTTAGTCAGTGTGGAAAATCTCTAGCAGTAGTAGTTCATG
TCATCTTATTATTCAGTATTTATAACTTGCAAAGAAATGAATATCAGAGAGTGAGAGGAACTTGTTTATT
GCAGCTTATAATGGTTACAAATAAAGCAATAGCATCACAAATTTCACAAATAAAGCATTTTTTTCACTGC
ATTCTAGTTGTGGTTTGTCCAAACTCATCAATGTATCTTATCATGTCTGGCTCTAGCTATCCCGCCCCTA
ACTCCGCCCATCCCGCCCCTAACTCCGCCCAGTTCCGCCCATTCTCCGCCCCATGGCTGACTAATTTTTT
TTATTTATGCAGAGGCCGAGGCCGCCTCGGCCTCTGAGCTATTCCAGAAGTAGTGAGGAGGCTTTTTTGG
AGGCCTTTCAAATATGTATCCGCTCATGAGACAATAACCCTGATAAATGCTTCAATAATATTGAAAAAGG
AAGAGTATGAGTATTCAACATTTCCGTGTCGCCCTTATTCCCTTTTTTGCGGCATTTTGCCTTCCTGTTT
TTGCTCACCCAGAAACGCTGGTGAAAGTAAAAGATGCTGAAGATCAGTTGGGTGCACGAGTGGGTTACAT
CGAACTGGATCTCAACAGCGGTAAGATCCTTGAGAGTTTTCGCCCCGAAGAACGTTTTCCAATGATGAGC
ACTTTTAAAGTTCTGCTATGTGGCGCGGTATTATCCCGTATTGACGCCGGGCAAGAGCAACTCGGTCGCC
GCATACACTATTCTCAGAATGACTTGGTTGAGTACTCACCAGTCACAGAAAAGCATCTTACGGATGGCAT
GACAGTAAGAGAATTATGCAGTGCTGCCATAACCATGAGTGATAACACTGCGGCCAACTTACTTCTGACA
ACGATCGGAGGACCGAAGGAGCTAACCGCTTTTTTGCACAACATGGGGGATCATGTAACTCGCCTTGATC
GTTGGGAACCGGAGCTGAATGAAGCCATACCAAACGACGAGCGTGACACCACGATGCCTGTAGCAATGGC
AACAACGTTGCGCAAACTATTAACTGGCGAACTACTTACTCTAGCTTCCCGGCAACAATTAATAGACTGG
ATGGAGGCGGATAAAGTTGCAGGACCACTTCTGCGCTCGGCCCTTCCGGCTGGCTGGTTTATTGCTGATA
AATCTGGAGCCGGTGAGCGTGGGTCTCGCGGTATCATTGCAGCACTGGGGCCAGATGGTAAGCCCTCCCG
TATCGTAGTTATCTACACGACGGGGAGTCAGGCAACTATGGATGAACGAAATAGACAGATCGCTGAGATA
GGTGCCTCACTGATTAAGCATTGGTAACTGTCAGACCAAGTTTACTCATATATACTTTAGATTGATTTAA
AACTTCATTTTTAATTTAAAAGGATCTAGGTGAAGATCCTTTTTGATAATCTCATGACCAAAATCCCTTA
ACGTGAGTTTTCGTTCCACTGAGCGTCAGACCCCGTAGAAAAGATCAAAGGATCTTCTTGAGATCCTTTT
TTTCTGCGCGTAATCTGCTGCTTGCAAACAAAAAAACCACCGCTACCAGCGGTGGTTTGTTTGCCGGATC
AAGAGCTACCAACTCTTTTTCCGAAGGTAACTGGCTTCAGCAGAGCGCAGATACCAAATACTGTTCTTCT
AGTGTAGCCGTAGTTAGGCCACCACTTCAAGAACTCTGTAGCACCGCCTACATACCTCGCTCTGCTAATC
CTGTTACCAGTGGCTGCTGCCAGTGGCGATAAGTCGTGTCTTACCGGGTTGGACTCAAGACGATAGTTAC
CGGATAAGGCGCAGCGGTCGGGCTGAACGGGGGGTTCGTGCACACAGCCCAGCTTGGAGCGAACGACCTA
CACCGAACTGAGATACCTACAGCGTGAGCTATGAGAAAGCGCCACGCTTCCCGAAGGGAGAAAGGCGGAC
AGGTATCCGGTAAGCGGCAGGGTCGGAACAGGAGAGCGCACGAGGGAGCTTCCAGGGGGAAACGCCTGGT
ATCTTTATAGTCCTGTCGGGTTTCGCCACCTCTGACTTGAGCGTCGATTTTTGTGATGCTCGTCAGGGGG
GCGGAGCCTATGGAAAAACGCCAGCAACGCGGCCTTTTTACGGTTCCTGGCCTTTTGCTGGCCTTTTGCT
CACATGTTCTTTCCTGCGTTATCCCCTGATTCTGTGGATAACCGTATTACCGCCTTTGAGTGAGCTGATA
CCGCTCGCCGCAGCCGAACGACCGAGCGCAGCGAGTCAGTGAGCGAGGAAGCGGAAGAGCGCCCAATACG
CAAACCGCCTCTCCCCGCGCGTTGGCCGATTCATTAATGCAGCTGGCACGACAGGTTTCCCGACTGGAAA
GCGGGCAGTGAGCGCAACGCAATTAATGTGAGTTAGCTCACTCATTAGGCACCCCAGGCTTTACACTTTA
TGCTTCCGGCTCGTATGTTGTGTGGAATTGTGAGCGGATAACAATTTCACACAGGAAACAGCTATGACCA
TGATTACGCCAAGCGCGCAATTAACCCTCACTAAAGGGAACAAAAGCTGGAGCTGCAAGCTTAATGTAGT
CTTATGCAATACTCTTGTAGTCTTGCAACATGGTAACGATGAGTTAGCAACATGCCTTACAAGGAGAGAA
AAAGCACCGTGCATGCCGATTGGTGGAAGTAAGGTGGTACGATCGTGCCTTATTAGGAAGGCAACAGACG
GGTCTGACATGGATTGGACGAACCACTGAATTGCCGCATTGCAGAGATATTGTATTTAAGTGCCTAGCTC
GATACATAAACGGGTCTCTCTGGTTAGACCAGATCTGAGCCTGGGAGCTCTCTGGCTAACTAGGGAACCC
ACTGCTTAAGCCTCAATAAAGCTTGCCTTGAGTGCTTCAAGTAGTGTGTGCCCGTCTGTTGTGTGACTCT
GGTAACTAGAGATCCCTCAGACCCTTTTAGTCAGTGTGGAAAATCTCTAGCAGTGGCGCCCGAACAGGGA
CTTGAAAGCGAAAGGGAAACCAGAGGAGCTCTCTCGACGCAGGACTCGGCTTGCTGAAGCGCGCACGGCA
AGAGGCGAGGGGCGGCGACTGGTGAGTACGCCAAAAATTTTGACTAGCGGAGGCTAGAAGGAGAGAGATG
GGTGCGAGAGCGTCAGTATTAAGCGGGGGAGAATTAGATCGCGATGGGAAAAAATTCGGTTAAGGCCAGG
GGGAAAGAAAAAATATAAATTAAAACATATAGTATGGGCAAGCAGGGAGCTAGAACGATTCGCAGTTAAT
CCTGGCCTGTTAGAAACATCAGAAGGCTGTAGACAAATACTGGGACAGCTACAACCATCCCTTCAGACAG
GATCAGAAGAACTTAGATCATTATATAATACAGTAGCAACCCTCTATTGTGTGCATCAAAGGATAGAGAT
AAAAGACACCAAGGAAGCTTTAGACAAGATAGAGGAAGAGCAAAACAAAAGTAAGACCACCGCACAGCAA
GCGGCCGCTGATCTTCAGACCTGGAGGAGGAGATATGAGGGACAATTGGAGAAGTGAATTATATAAATAT
AAAGTAGTAAAAATTGAACCATTAGGAGTAGCACCCACCAAGGCAAAGAGAAGAGTGGTGCAGAGAGAAA
AAAGAGCAGTGGGAATAGGAGCTTTGTTCCTTGGGTTCTTGGGAGCAGCAGGAAGCACTATGGGCGCAGC
GTCAATGACGCTGACGGTACAGGCCAGACAATTATTGTCTGGTATAGTGCAGCAGCAGAACAATTTGCTG
AGGGCTATTGAGGCGCAACAGCATCTGTTGCAACTCACAGTCTGGGGCATCAAGCAGCTCCAGGCAAGAA
TCCTGGCTGTGGAAAGATACCTAAAGGATCAACAGCTCCTGGGGATTTGGGGTTGCTCTGGAAAACTCAT
TTGCACCACTGCTGTGCCTTGGAATGCTAGTTGGAGTAATAAATCTCTGGAACAGATTTGGAATCACACG
ACCTGGATGGAGTGGGACAGAGAAATTAACAATTACACAAGCTTAATACACTCCTTAATTGAAGAATCGC
AAAACCAGCAAGAAAAGAATGAACAAGAATTATTGGAATTAGATAAATGGGCAAGTTTGTGGAATTGGTT
TAACATAACAAATTGGCTGTGGTATATAAAATTATTCATAATGATAGTAGGAGGCTTGGTAGGTTTAAGA
ATAGTTTTTGCTGTACTTTCTATAGTGAATAGAGTTAGGCAGGGATATTCACCATTATCGTTTCAGACCC
ACCTCCCAACCCCGAGGGGACAATT
